>Addgene plasmid #10928 | 832 pcDNA3 GFP PTEN delta274-342 | addgene partial sequence | sequence record 18075 | 10928 with CMV-F
CCCACTGCTTACTGGCTTATCGAAATTAATACGACTCACTATAGGGAGACCCAAGCTTGCCACCATGAGT
AAAGGAGAAGAACTCTTCACTGGAGTTGTCCCAATTCTTGTTGAATTAGATGGTGATGTTAATGGGCACA
AATTTTCTGTCAGTGGAGAGGGTGAAGGTGATGCAACATACGGAAAACTTACCCTTAAATTTATTTGCAC
TACTGGAAAACTACCTGTTCCATGGCCAACACTTGTCACTACTTTCACTTATGGTGTTCAGTGCTTTTCA
AGATACCCGGATCATATGAAACGGCATGACTTTTTCAAGAGTGCCATGCCCGAAGGTTATGTACAGGAAA
GAACTATATTTTTCAAAGATGACGGGAACTACAAGACACGTGCTGAAGTCAAGTTTGAAGGTGATACCCT
TGTTAATAGAATCGAGTTAAAAGGTATTGATTTTAAAGAAGATGGAAACATTCTTGGGCACAAATTGGAA
TACAACTATAACTCACACAATGTATACATCATGGCAGACAAACAAAAGAATGGAATCAAAGCTAACTTCA
AAATTAGACACAACATTGAAGATGGAAGCGTTCAACTAGCAGACCATTATCAACAAAATACTCCAATTGG
CGATGGCCCTGTCCTTTTACCAGACAACCATTACCTGTCCACACAATCTGCCCTTTCGAAAGATCCCAAC
GAAAAGAGAGACCACATGGTCCTTCTTGAGTTTGTAACAGCTGCTGGGATTACACATGGCATGGATGAAC
TATACAAACAGCAGCTTCAGGGATCCATGACAGCCATCATCAAAGAGATCGTTAGCAGAAACAAAAGGAG
ATATCA
