>Addgene plasmid #10928 | 832 pcDNA3 GFP PTEN delta274-342 | addgene partial sequence | sequence record 18076 | 10928 with BGH-rev
GGTGAACTATAGAATAGGGCCCTCTAGATGCATGCTCGAGGCGATATCGGGGAATTCTCAGACTTTTGTA
ATTTGTGTATGCTGATCTTCATCAAAAGGTTCATTCTCTGGATCAGAGTCAGTGGTGTCAGAATATCTAT
AATGATCAGGTTCATTGTCACTAACATCTGGTGTTACAGAAGTTGAACTGCTAGCCTCTGGATTTGACGG
CTCCTCTACTGTTTTTGTGAAGTACAGCTTCACAAAGTGAAACATTTTGTCCTTTTTTAGCATCTTGTTC
TGTTTGTGGAAGAACTCTACTTTGATATCACCACACACAGGTAACGGCTGAGGGAACTCAAAGTACATGA
ACTTGTCTTCCCGTCGTGTGGGTCCTGAATTGGAGGAATATATCTTCACCTTTAGCTGGCAGACCACAAA
CTGAGGATTGCAAGTTCCGCCACTGAACATTGGAATAGTTTCAAACATCATCTTGTGAAACAACAGTGCC
ACTGGTCTATAATCCAGATGATTCTTTAACAGGTAGCTATAATAATACACATAGCGCCTCTGACTGGGAA
TAGTTACTCCCTTTTT
