[The description below was written by a language model from this plasmid's Addgene catalogue record.]
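Description:
832 pcDNA3 GFP PTEN delta274-342 is a mammalian expression plasmid built on the Invitrogen pcDNA3 backbone (about 5.4 kb without insert). It is maintained in E. coli as a high-copy plasmid under ampicillin selection, and it carries a neomycin resistance marker so that transfected mammalian cells can be selected with G418, for example to derive stable lines. No feature table accompanies the record, so individual elements are not itemised. pcDNA3 vectors conventionally drive the insert from the CMV immediate-early promoter, with a T7 promoter just upstream of the cloning site, which fits the listed T7 5′ sequencing primer.

The insert, roughly 1 kb and placed by restriction enzyme cloning, encodes human PTEN, the tumour suppressor lipid/protein phosphatase that opposes PI3K signalling. This version carries an internal deletion of amino acids 274 to 342, a stretch that lies in the C-terminal half of the protein within the region generally assigned to the C2 domain. GFP is fused to the N terminus of the insert, so the truncated protein can be followed by fluorescence in live or fixed cells and detected with anti-GFP reagents.

The record does not state a specific purpose. A GFP-tagged internal deletion mutant of this kind is typically used alongside wild-type and other mutant PTEN constructs in structure–function work, such as comparing the localisation, stability or growth-suppressive and signalling activity of PTEN variants in transfected mammalian cells.
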