Addgene plasmid #10928: 832 pcDNA3 GFP PTEN delta274-342
Depositing lab: William Sellers. Depositing organization: Dana-Farber Cancer Institute.
Backbone
  Vector backbone: pcDNA3
  Backbone manufacturer: Invitrogen
  Backbone size w/o insert (bp): 5446
  Vector type: Mammalian Expression
  Selectable markers: Neomycin (select with G418)
Growth in bacteria
  Bacterial resistance: Ampicillin, 100 μg/mL
  Growth temperature: 37°C
  Growth strain: DH5alpha
  Copy number: High Copy
Gene/Insert
  Gene/Insert name: PTEN
  Species: H. sapiens (human)
  Insert size (bp): 1000
  Mutation: Deletion of amino acids 274-342
  Entrez Gene: PTEN (a.k.a. 10q23del, BZS, CWS1, DEC, GLM2, MHAM, MMAC1, PTEN1, PTENbeta, TEP1)
  Tag / fusion protein: GFP (N terminal on insert)
  Cloning method: Restriction Enzyme
  Sequencing primers: 5′ T7
Terms and licenses: Academic/Nonprofit Terms; Industry Terms: Not Available to Industry
How to cite: 832 pcDNA3 GFP PTEN delta274-342 was a gift from William Sellers (Addgene plasmid # 10928 ; http://n2t.net/addgene:10928 ; RRID:Addgene_10928)
